Addgene plasmid #55141: mCherry-TBRII-C-18
Purpose: Localization: Membrane Receptor, Excitation: 587, Emission: 610
Depositing lab: Michael Davidson. Depositing organization: Florida State University, Tallahassee.
Backbone
  Vector backbone: mCherry-C1
  Backbone size w/o insert (bp): 4750
  Vector type: Mammalian Expression
  Selectable markers: Neomycin (select with G418)
Growth in bacteria
  Bacterial resistance: Kanamycin, 50 μg/mL
  Growth temperature: 37°C
  Growth strain: DH5alpha
  Copy number: High Copy
Gene/Insert
  Gene/Insert name: TBRII (alt name: TGFBR2)
  Species: H. sapiens (human)
  Mutation: H385N
  GenBank ID: NM_001024847.2
  Entrez Gene: TGFBR2 (a.k.a. AAT3, FAA3, LDS1B, LDS2, LDS2B, MFS2, RIIC, TAAD2, TBR-ii, TBRII, TGFR-2, TGFbeta-RII, tbetaR-II)
  Promoter: CMV
  Tag / fusion protein: mCherry (N terminal on backbone)
  Cloning method: Unknown
  Sequencing primers: 5′ CMV-F; 3′ SV40pA-R
Terms and licenses: Academic/Nonprofit Terms; Industry Terms: Not Available to Industry
Depositor comments: TBRII contains the H385N mutation . Excitation = 587; Emission = 610
How to cite: mCherry-TBRII-C-18 was a gift from Michael Davidson (Addgene plasmid # 55141 ; http://n2t.net/addgene:55141 ; RRID:Addgene_55141)
