[The description below was written by a language model from this plasmid's Addgene catalogue record and pLannotate feature annotations shown in this document.]
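Description:
mCherry-TBRII-C-18 is a mammalian expression plasmid built on the mCherry-C1 backbone, designed to produce human TGF-beta type II receptor (TGFBR2, also called TBRII) fused at its N terminus to the red fluorescent protein mCherry. Transcription is driven by the human cytomegalovirus immediate early enhancer and promoter. The mCherry coding sequence is followed by a short remnant of the multiple cloning site that acts as a linker (the "18" in the name probably refers to linker length, although the record does not say so), then the TGFBR2 open reading frame and an SV40 polyadenylation signal. The receptor carries an H385N substitution noted by the depositor; the record does not explain its functional significance. The cloning method is listed as unknown.

The plasmid is propagated in E. coli at high copy from a ColE1/pUC-type origin. It also carries an f1 origin, which allows single-stranded DNA production. A single Tn5 aminoglycoside phosphotransferase gene (NeoR/KanR) serves both hosts. A bacterial bla-type promoter drives it for kanamycin selection, while the adjacent SV40 enhancer/early promoter and the HSV TK polyadenylation signal allow G418 selection of stably transfected mammalian cells. The small annotated fragments (SV40 large T antigen, ble, bGH poly(A)) appear to be incidental matches to backbone sequence rather than functional elements.

The construct is catalogued as a fluorescent localization marker for a membrane receptor, with mCherry excitation at 587 nm and emission at 610 nm. It is suited to imaging the distribution and trafficking of the TGF-beta type II receptor in transfected mammalian cells.
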