Features (pLannotate 1.2.2; 15 found; start..end, strand, type, name):
     65..368     +  enhancer       CMV enhancer: human cytomegalovirus immediate early enhancer
    369..572     +  promoter       CMV promoter: human cytomegalovirus (CMV) immediate early promoter
    617..1324    +  CDS            mCherry: mCherry is a basic (constitutively fluorescent) red fluorescent protein published in 2004, derived from Discosoma sp.. It is reported to be a very rapidly-maturing monomer with low acid sensitivity.
   1325..1343    +  misc_feature   MCS (fragment): multiple cloning site
   1382..3151    +  CDS            TGFBR2: TGFR2_HUMAN - Experimental evidence at protein level: Swiss-Prot protein existence level 1. Transmembrane serine/threonine kinase forming with the TGF- beta type I serine/threonine kinase receptor, TGFBR1, the non- promiscuous receptor for the TGF-beta cytokines TGFB1, TGFB2 and TGFB3. Transduces the TGFB1, TGFB2 and TGFB3 signal from the cell surface to the cytoplasm and is thus regulating a plethora of physiological and pathological processes including cell cycle arrest in epithelial and hematopoietic cells, control of mesenchymal cell proliferation and differentiation, wound healing, extrac
   3177..3261    +  CDS            large T antigen (fragment): large T antigen from SV40 (simian virus 40)
   3284..3405    +  polyA_signal   SV40 poly(A) signal: SV40 polyadenylation signal
   3439..3867    -  rep_origin     f1 ori (sequence partly withheld): f1 bacteriophage origin of replication; arrow indicates direction of (+) strand synthesis
   3894..3998    +  promoter       AmpR promoter: bla
   4000..4357    +  promoter       SV40 promoter: SV40 enhancer and early promoter
   4392..5186    +  CDS            NeoR/KanR: aminoglycoside phosphotransferase from Tn5; aph(3')-II (or nptII); confers resistance to neomycin, kanamycin, and G418 (Geneticin®)
   5207..5359    +  CDS            ble (fragment): BLE_KLEPN - Experimental evidence at protein level: Swiss-Prot protein existence level 1. Binding protein with a strong affinity to the bleomycin family of antibiotics. Binds to CL990; an antimitotic-antibiotic compound. From Klebsiella pneumoniae.
   5418..5465    +  polyA_signal   HSV TK poly(A) signal: herpes simplex virus thymidine kinase polyadenylation signal (Cole and Stacy, 1985)
   5556..5572    -  polyA_signal   bGH poly(A) signal (fragment): bovine growth hormone polyadenylation signal
   5794..6382    +  rep_origin     ori: high-copy-number ColE1/pMB1/pBR322/pUC origin of replication
>Addgene plasmid #55141 | mCherry-TBRII-C-18 | addgene full sequence | sequence record 246534 | Addgene NGS Result
GCATTAGTTATTAATAGTAATCAATTACGGGGTCATTAGTTCATAGCCCATATATGGAGTTCCGCGTTAC
ATAACTTACGGTAAATGGCCCGCCTGGCTGACCGCCCAACGACCCCCGCCCATTGACGTCAATAATGACG
TATGTTCCCATAGTAACGCCAATAGGGACTTTCCATTGACGTCAATGGGTGGAGTATTTACGGTAAACTG
CCCACTTGGCAGTACATCAAGTGTATCATATGCCAAGTACGCCCCCTATTGACGTCAATGACGGTAAATG
GCCCGCCTGGCATTATGCCCAGTACATGACCTTATGGGACTTTCCTACTTGGCAGTACATCTACGTATTA
GTCATCGCTATTACCATGGTGATGCGGTTTTGGCAGTACATCAATGGGCGTGGATAGCGGTTTGACTCAC
GGGGATTTCCAAGTCTCCACCCCATTGACGTCAATGGGAGTTTGTTTTGGCACCAAAATCAACGGGACTT
TCCAAAATGTCGTAACAACTCCGCCCCATTGACGCAAATGGGCGGTAGGCGTGTACGGTGGGAGGTCTAT
ATAAGCAGAGCTGGTTTAGTGAACCGTCAGATCCGCTAGCGCTACCGGTCGCCACCATGGTGAGCAAGGG
CGAGGAGGATAACATGGCCATCATCAAGGAGTTCATGCGCTTCAAGGTGCACATGGAGGGCTCCGTGAAC
GGCCACGAGTTCGAGATCGAGGGCGAGGGCGAGGGCCGCCCCTACGAGGGCACCCAGACCGCCAAGCTGA
AGGTGACCAAGGGTGGCCCCCTGCCCTTCGCCTGGGACATCCTGTCCCCTCAGTTCATGTACGGCTCCAA
GGCCTACGTGAAGCACCCCGCCGACATCCCCGACTACTTGAAGCTGTCCTTCCCCGAGGGCTTCAAGTGG
GAGCGCGTGATGAACTTCGAGGACGGCGGCGTGGTGACCGTGACCCAGGACTCCTCCCTGCAGGACGGCG
AGTTCATCTACAAGGTGAAGCTGCGCGGCACCAACTTCCCCTCCGACGGCCCCGTAATGCAGAAGAAGAC
CATGGGCTGGGAGGCCTCCTCCGAGCGGATGTACCCCGAGGACGGCGCCCTGAAGGGCGAGATCAAGCAG
AGGCTGAAGCTGAAGGACGGCGGCCACTACGACGCTGAGGTCAAGACCACCTACAAGGCCAAGAAGCCCG
TGCAGCTGCCCGGCGCCTACAACGTCAACATCAAGTTGGACATCACCTCCCACAACGAGGACTACACCAT
CGTGGAACAGTACGAACGCGCCGAGGGCCGCCACTCCACCGGCGGCATGGACGAGCTGTACAAGTCCGGA
CTCAGATCTCGAGAGAGTGGCTCTGGTGGGTCGAGTGGAAGTGGCAGCGGTCGGGGGCTGCTCAGGGGCC
TGTGGCCGCTGCACATCGTCCTGTGGACGCGTATCGCCAGCACGATCCCACCGCACGTTCAGAAGTCGGA
TGTGGAAATGGAGGCCCAGAAAGATGAAATCATCTGCCCCAGCTGTAATAGGACTGCCCATCCACTGAGA
CATATTAATAACGACATGATAGTCACTGACAACAACGGTGCAGTCAAGTTTCCACAACTGTGTAAATTTT
GTGATGTGAGATTTTCCACCTGTGACAACCAGAAATCCTGCATGAGCAACTGCAGCATCACCTCCATCTG
TGAGAAGCCACAGGAAGTCTGTGTGGCTGTATGGAGAAAGAATGACGAGAACATAACACTAGAGACAGTT
TGCCATGACCCCAAGCTCCCCTACCATGACTTTATTCTGGAAGATGCTGCTTCTCCAAAGTGCATTATGA
AGGAAAAAAAAAAGCCTGGTGAGACTTTCTTCATGTGTTCCTGTAGCTCTGATGAGTGCAATGACAACAT
CATCTTCTCAGAAGAATATAACACCAGCAATCCTGACTTGTTGCTAGTCATATTTCAAGTGACAGGCATC
AGCCTCCTGCCACCACTGGGAGTTGCCATATCTGTCATCATCATCTTCTACTGCTACCGCGTTAACCGGC
AGCAGAAGCTGAGTTCAACCTGGGAAACCGGCAAGACGCGGAAGCTCATGGAGTTCAGCGAGCACTGTGC
CATCATCCTGGAAGATGACCGCTCTGACATCAGCTCCACGTGTGCCAACAACATCAACCACAACACAGAG
CTGCTGCCCATTGAGCTGGACACCCTGGTGGGGAAAGGTCGCTTTGCTGAGGTCTATAAGGCCAAGCTGA
AGCAGAACACTTCAGAGCAGTTTGAGACAGTGGCAGTCAAGATCTTTCCCTATGAGGAGTATGCCTCTTG
GAAGACAGAGAAGGACATCTTCTCAGACATCAATCTGAAGCATGAGAACATACTCCAGTTCCTGACGGCT
GAGGAGCGGAAGACGGAGTTGGGGAAACAATACTGGCTGATCACCGCCTTCCACGCCAAGGGCAACCTAC
AGGAGTACCTGACGCGGCATGTCATCAGCTGGGAGGACCTGCGCAAGCTGGGCAGCTCCCTCGCCCGGGG
GATTGCTAACCTCCACAGTGATCACACTCCATGTGGGAGGCCCAAGATGCCCATCGTGCACAGGGACCTC
AAGAGCTCCAATATCCTCGTGAAGAACGACCTAACCTGCTGCCTGTGTGACTTTGGGCTTTCCCTGCGTC
TGGACCCTACTCTGTCTGTGGATGACCTGGCTAACAGTGGGCAGGTGGGAACTGCAAGATACATGGCTCC
AGAAGTCCTAGAATCCAGGATGAATTTGGAGAATGTTGAGTCCTTCAAGCAGACCGATGTCTACTCCATG
GCTCTGGTGCTCTGGGAAATGACATCTCGCTGTAATGCAGTGGGAGAAGTAAAAGATTATGAGCCTCCAT
TTGGTTCCAAGGTGCGGGAGCACCCCTGTGTCGAAAGCATGAAGGACAACGTGTTGAGAGATCGAGGGCG
ACCAGAAATTCCCAGCTTCTGGCTCAACCACCAGGGCATCCAGATGGTGTGTGAGACGTTGACTGAGTGC
TGGGACCACGACCCAGAGGCCCGTCTCACAGCCCAGTGTGTGGCAGAACGCTTCAGTGAGCTGGAGCATC
TGGACAGGCTCTCGGGGAGGAGCTGCTCGGAGGAGAAGATTCCTGAAGACGGCTCCCTAAACACTACCAA
ATAGGGATCCACCGGATCTAGATAACTGATCATAATCAGCCATACCACATTTGTAGAGGTTTTACTTGCT
TTAAAAAACCTCCCACACCTCCCCCTGAACCTGAAACATAAAATGAATGCAATTGTTGTTGTTAACTTGT
TTATTGCAGCTTATAATGGTTACAAATAAAGCAATAGCATCACAAATTTCACAAATAAAGCATTTTTTTC
ACTGCATTCTAGTTGTGGTTTGTCCAAACTCATCAATGTATCTTAACGCGTAAATTGTAAGCGTTAATAT
TTTGTTAAAATTCGCGTTAAATTTTTGTTAAATCAGCTCATTTTTTAACCAATAGGCCGAAATCGGCAAA
ATCCCTTATAAATCAAAAGAATAGACCGAGATAGGGT
[37 nt withheld, positions 3538-3574]
AAAGAACGTGGACTCCAACGTCAAAGG
[49 nt withheld, positions 3602-3650]
T
[91 nt withheld, positions 3652-3742]
G
[124 nt withheld, positions 3744-3867]
CAGGTGGCACTTTTCGGGGAAATGTGCGCGGAACCCCTATTTGTTTATTTTTCTAAATACATTCAAATAT
GTATCCGCTCATGAGACAATAACCCTGATAAATGCTTCAATAATATTGAAAAAGGAAGAGTCCTGAGGCG
GAAAGAACCAGCTGTGGAATGTGTGTCAGTTAGGGTGTGGAAAGTCCCCAGGCTCCCCAGCAGGCAGAAG
TATGCAAAGCATGCATCTCAATTAGTCAGCAACCAGGTGTGGAAAGTCCCCAGGCTCCCCAGCAGGCAGA
AGTATGCAAAGCATGCATCTCAATTAGTCAGCAACCATAGTCCCGCCCCTAACTCCGCCCATCCCGCCCC
TAACTCCGCCCAGTTCCGCCCATTCTCCGCCCCATGGCTGACTAATTTTTTTTATTTATGCAGAGGCCGA
GGCCGCCTCGGCCTCTGAGCTATTCCAGAAGTAGTGAGGAGGCTTTTTTGGAGGCCTAGGCTTTTGCAAA
GATCGATCAAGAGACAGGATGAGGATCGTTTCGCATGATTGAACAAGATGGATTGCACGCAGGTTCTCCG
GCCGCTTGGGTGGAGAGGCTATTCGGCTATGACTGGGCACAACAGACAATCGGCTGCTCTGATGCCGCCG
TGTTCCGGCTGTCAGCGCAGGGGCGCCCGGTTCTTTTTGTCAAGACCGACCTGTCCGGTGCCCTGAATGA
ACTGCAAGACGAGGCAGCGCGGCTATCGTGGCTGGCCACGACGGGCGTTCCTTGCGCAGCTGTGCTCGAC
GTTGTCACTGAAGCGGGAAGGGACTGGCTGCTATTGGGCGAAGTGCCGGGGCAGGATCTCCTGTCATCTC
ACCTTGCTCCTGCCGAGAAAGTATCCATCATGGCTGATGCAATGCGGCGGCTGCATACGCTTGATCCGGC
TACCTGCCCATTCGACCACCAAGCGAAACATCGCATCGAGCGAGCACGTACTCGGATGGAAGCCGGTCTT
GTCGATCAGGATGATCTGGACGAAGAGCATCAGGGGCTCGCGCCAGCCGAACTGTTCGCCAGGCTCAAGG
CGAGCATGCCCGACGGCGAGGATCTCGTCGTGACCCATGGCGATGCCTGCTTGCCGAATATCATGGTGGA
AAATGGCCGCTTTTCTGGATTCATCGACTGTGGCCGGCTGGGTGTGGCGGACCGCTATCAGGACATAGCG
TTGGCTACCCGTGATATTGCTGAAGAGCTTGGCGGCGAATGGGCTGACCGCTTCCTCGTGCTTTACGGTA
TCGCCGCTCCCGATTCGCAGCGCATCGCCTTCTATCGCCTTCTTGACGAGTTCTTCTGAGCGGGACTCTG
GGGTTCGAAATGACCGACCAAGCGACGCCCAACCTGCCATCACGAGATTTCGATTCCACCGCCGCCTTCT
ATGAAAGGTTGGGCTTCGGAATCGTTTTCCGGGACGCCGGCTGGATGATCCTCCAGCGCGGGGATCTCAT
GCTGGAGTTCTTCGCCCACCCTAGGGGGAGGCTAACTGAAACACGGAAGGAGACAATACCGGAAGGAACC
CGCGCTATGACGGCAATAAAAAGACAGAATAAAACGCACGGTGTTGGGTCGTTTGTTCATAAACGCGGGG
TTCGGTCCCAGGGCTGGCACTCTGTCGATACCCCACCGAGACCCCATTGGGGCCAATACGCCCGCGTTTC
TTCCTTTTCCCCACCCCACCCCCCAAGTTCGGGTGAAGGCCCAGGGCTCGCAGCCAACGTCGGGGCGGCA
GGCCCTGCCATAGCCTCAGGTTACTCATATATACTTTAGATTGATTTAAAACTTCATTTTTAATTTAAAA
GGATCTAGGTGAAGATCCTTTTTGATAATCTCATGACCAAAATCCCTTAACGTGAGTTTTCGTTCCACTG
AGCGTCAGACCCCGTAGAAAAGATCAAAGGATCTTCTTGAGATCCTTTTTTTCTGCGCGTAATCTGCTGC
TTGCAAACAAAAAAACCACCGCTACCAGCGGTGGTTTGTTTGCCGGATCAAGAGCTACCAACTCTTTTTC
CGAAGGTAACTGGCTTCAGCAGAGCGCAGATACCAAATACTGTTCTTCTAGTGTAGCCGTAGTTAGGCCA
CCACTTCAAGAACTCTGTAGCACCGCCTACATACCTCGCTCTGCTAATCCTGTTACCAGTGGCTGCTGCC
AGTGGCGATAAGTCGTGTCTTACCGGGTTGGACTCAAGACGATAGTTACCGGATAAGGCGCAGCGGTCGG
GCTGAACGGGGGGTTCGTGCACACAGCCCAGCTTGGAGCGAACGACCTACACCGAACTGAGATACCTACA
GCGTGAGCTATGAGAAAGCGCCACGCTTCCCGAAGGGAGAAAGGCGGACAGGTATCCGGTAAGCGGCAGG
GTCGGAACAGGAGAGCGCACGAGGGAGCTTCCAGGGGGAAACGCCTGGTATCTTTATAGTCCTGTCGGGT
TTCGCCACCTCTGACTTGAGCGTCGATTTTTGTGATGCTCGTCAGGGGGGCGGAGCCTATGGAAAAACGC
CAGCAACGCGGCCTTTTTACGGTTCCTGGCCTTTTGCTGGCCTTTTGCTCACATGTTCTTTCCTGCGTTA
TCCCCTGATTCTGTGGATAACCGTATTACCGCCAT
